>Addgene plasmid #168326 | pTL92 | addgene full sequence | sequence record 348971 | Addgene NGS Result
CGGTGCGGGCCTCTTCGCTATTACGCCAGATCCTTTTGTTGTTTCCGGGTGTACAATATGGACTTCCTCT
TTTCTGGCAACCAAACCCATACATCGGGATTCCTATAATACCTTCGTTGGTCTCCCTAACATGTAGGTGG
CGGAGGGGAGATATACAATAGAACAGATACCAGACAAGACATAATGGGCTAAACAAGACTACACCAATTA
CACTGCCTCATTGATGGTGGTACATAACGAACTAATACTGTAGCCCTAGACTTGATAGCCATCATCATAT
CGAAGTTTCACTACCCTTTTTCCATTTGCCATCTATTGAAGTAATAATAGGCGCATGCAACTTCTTTTCT
TTTTTTTTCTTTTCTCTCTCCCCCGTTGTTGTCTCACCATATCCGCAATGACAAAAAAATGATGGAAGAC
ACTAAAGGAAAAAATTAACGACAAAGACAGCACCAACAGATGTCGTTGTTCCAGAGCTGATGAGGGGTAT
CTCGAAGCACACGAAACTTTTTCCTTCCTTCATTCACGCACACTACTCTCTAATGAGCAACGGTATACGG
CCTTCCTTCCAGTTACTTGAATTTGAAATAAAAAAAAGTTTGCTGTCTTGCTATCAAGTATAAATAGACC
TGCAATTATTAATCTTTTGTTTCCTCGTCATTGTTCTCGTTCCCTTTCTTCCTTGTTTCTTTTTCTGCAC
AATATTTCAAGCTATACCAAGCATACAATCAACTCCAAGCTTGAAGCAAGCCTCCTGAAAGATGAAGCTA
CTGTCTTCTATCGAACAAGCATGCGATATTTGCCGACTTAAAAAGCTCAAGTGCTCCAAAGAAAAACCGA
AGTGCGCCAAGTGTCTGAAGAACAACTGGGAGTGTCGCTACTCTCCCAAAACCAAAAGGTCTCCGCTGAC
TAGGGCACATCTGACAGAAGTGGAATCAAGGCTAGAAAGACTGGAACAGCTATTTCTACTGATTTTTCCT
CGAGAAGACCTTGACATGATTTTGAAAATGGATTCTTTACAGGATATAAAAGCATTGTTAACAGGATTAT
TTGTACAAGATAATGTGAATAAAGATGCCGTCACAGATAGATTGGCTTCAGTGGAGACTGATATGCCTCT
AACATTGAGACAGCATAGAATAAGTGCGACATCATCATCGGAAGAGAGTAGTAACAAAGGTCAAAGACAG
TTGACTGTATCGCCGGAATTTGTAATACGACTCACTATAGGGCGAGCCGCCATCATGGAGGAGCAGAAGC
TGATCTCAGAGGAGGACCTGCATATGGCCATGGAGGCCGAATTCAAGAAGAAAATTGTGATTAAAGTGTG
CATGCCGTGTGAACGCTGCCGCACCAAAGCCCTGAAAGTGGTGGCCCGTGCCGATGGCCTGATTAGCGTG
GCCATCACCGGCGATGAAAAACTGGAAGTGGTGGGCGATGGTGTTGATCCTGTGTGCCTGGTGCGTTGCC
TGCGCAAAAAGATCTGCTACGCCGAAATCCTGCAGGTGGAAGAAGTGAAAGATAAAAAAGAAGAAGAGAA
AAAATAAGGATCCGTCGACCTGCAGCGGCCGCATAACTAGCATAACCCCTTGGGGCCTCTAAACGGGTCT
TGAGGGGTTTTTTGCGCGCTTGCAGCCAAGCTAATTCCGGGCGAATTTCTTATGATTTATGATTTTTATT
ATTAAATAAGTTATAAAAAAAATAAGTGTATACAAATTTTAAAGTGACTCTTAGGTTTTAAAACGAAAAT
TCTTATTCTTGAGTAACTCTTTCCTGTAGGTCAGGTTGCTTTCTCAGGTATAGCATGAGGTCGCTCTTAT
TGACCACACCTCTACCGGCATGCAAGCTTGGCGTAATCATGGTCATAGCTGTTTCCTGTGTGAAATTGTT
ATCCGCTCACAATTCCACACAACATACGAGCCGGAAGCATAAAGTGTAAAGCCTGGGGTGCCTAATGAGT
GAGCTAACTCACATTAATTGCGTTGCGCTCACTGCCCGCTTTCCAGTCGGGAAACCTGTCGTGCCAGCTG
CATTAATGAATCGGCCAACGCGCGGGGAGAGGCGGTTTGCGTATTGGGCGCTCTTCCGCTTCCTCGCTCA
CTGACTCGCTGCGCTCGGTCGTTCGGCTGCGGCGAGCGGTATCAGCTCACTCAAAGGCGGTAATACGGTT
ATCCACAGAATCAGGGGATAACGCAGGAAAGAACATGTGAGCAAAAGGCCAGCAAAAGGCCAGGAACCGT
AAAAAGGCCGCGTTGCTGGCGTTTTTCCATAGGCTCCGCCCCCCTGACGAGCATCACAAAAATCGACGCT
CAAGTCAGAGGTGGCGAAACCCGACAGGACTATAAAGATACCAGGCGTTTCCCCCTGGAAGCTCCCTCGT
GCGCTCTCCTGTTCCGACCCTGCCGCTTACCGGATACCTGTCCGCCTTTCTCCCTTCGGGAAGCGTGGCG
CTTTCTCATAGCTCACGCTGTAGGTATCTCAGTTCGGTGTAGGTCGTTCGCTCCAAGCTGGGCTGTGTGC
ACGAACCCCCCGTTCAGCCCGACCGCTGCGCCTTATCCGGTAACTATCGTCTTGAGTCCAACCCGGTAAG
ACACGACTTATCGCCACTGGCAGCAGCCACTGGTAACAGGATTAGCAGAGCGAGGTATGTAGGCGGTGCT
ACAGAGTTCTTGAAGTGGTGGCCTAACTACGGCTACACTAGAAGAACAGTATTTGGTATCTGCGCTCTGC
TGAAGCCAGTTACCTTCGGAAAAAGAGTTGGTAGCTCTTGATCCGGCAAACAAACCACCGCTGGTAGCGG
TGGTTTTTTTGTTTGCAAGCAGCAGATTACGCGCAGAAAAAAAGGATCTCAAGAAGATCCTTTGATCTTT
TCTACGGGGTCTGACGCTCAGTGGAACGAAAACTCACGTTAAGGGATTTTGGTCATGAGATTATCAAAAA
GGATCTTCACCTAGATCCTTTTAAATTAAAAATGAAGTTTTAAATCAATCTAAAGTATATATGAGTAACC
TGAGGCTATGGCAGGGCCTGCCGCCCCGACGTTGGCTGCGAGCCCTGGGCCTTCACCCGAACTTGGGGGG
TGGGGTGGGGAAAAGGAAGAAACGCGGGCGTATTGGCCCCAATGGGGTCTCGGTGGGGTATCGACAGAGT
GCCAGCCCTGGGACCGAACCCCGCGTTTATGAACAAACGACCCAACACCGTGCGTTTTATTCTGTCTTTT
TATTGCCGTCATAGCGCGGGTTCCTTCCGGTATTGTCTCCTTCCGTGTTTCAGTTAGCCTCCCCCTAGGG
TGGGCGAAGAACTCCAGCATGAGATCCCCGCGCTGGAGGATCATCCAGCCGGCGTCCCGGAAAACGATTC
CGAAGCCCAACCTTTCATAGAAGGCGGCGGTGGAATCGAAATCTCGTGATGGCAGGTTGGGCGTCGCTTG
GTCGGTCATTTCGAACCCCAGAGTCCCGCTCAGAAGAACTCGTCAAGAAGGCGATAGAAGGCGATGCGCT
GCGAATCGGGAGCGGCGATACCGTAAAGCACGAGGAAGCGGTCAGCCCATTCGCCGCCAAGCTCTTCAGC
AATATCACGGGTAGCCAACGCTATGTCCTGATAGCGGTCCGCCACACCCAGCCGGCCACAGTCGATGAAT
CCAGAAAAGCGGCCATTTTCCACCATGATATTCGGCAAGCAGGCATCGCCATGAGTCACGACGAGATCCT
CGCCGTCGGGCATGCTCGCCTTGAGCCTGGCGAACAGTTCGGCTGGCGCGAGCCCCTGATGCTCTTCGTC
CAGATCATCCTGATCGACAAGACCGGCTTCCATCCGAGTACGTGCTCGCTCGATGCGATGTTTCGCTTGG
TGGTCGAATGGGCAGGTAGCCGGATCAAGCGTATGCAGCCGCCGCATTGCATCAGCCATGATGGATACTT
TCTCGGCAGGAGCAAGGTGAGATGACAGGAGATCCTGCCCCGGCACTTCGCCCAATAGCAGCCAGTCCCT
TCCCGCTTCAGTGACAACGTCGAGCACAGCTGCGCAAGGAACGCCCGTCGTGGCCAGCCACGATAGCCGC
GCTGCCTCGTCTTGCAGTTCATTCAGGGCACCGGACAGGTCGGTCTTGACAAAAAGAACCGGGCGCCCCT
GCGCTGACAGCCGGAACACGGCGGCATCAGAGCAGCCGATTGTCTGTTGTGCCCAGTCATAGCCGAATAG
CCTCTCCACCCAAGCGGCCGGAGAACCTGCGTGCAATCCATCTTGTTCAATCATACTCTTCCTTTTTCAA
TATTATTGAAGCATTTATCAGGGTTATTGTCTCATGAGCGGATACATATTTGAATGTATTTAGAAAAATA
AACAAATAGGGGTTCCGCGCACATTTCCCCGAAAAGTGCCACCTGAACGAAGCATCTGTGCTTCATTTTG
TAGAACAAAAATGCAACGCGAGAGCGCTAATTTTTCAAACAAAGAATCTGAGCTGCATTTTTACAGAACA
GAAATGCAACGCGAAAGCGCTATTTTACCAACGAAGAATCTGTGCTTCATTTTTGTAAAACAAAAATGCA
ACGCGAGAGCGCTAATTTTTCAAACAAAGAATCTGAGCTGCATTTTTACAGAACAGAAATGCAACGCGAG
AGCGCTATTTTACCAACAAAGAATCTATACTTCTTTTTTGTTCTACAAAAATGCATCCCGAGAGCGCTAT
TTTTCTAACAAAGCATCTTAGATTACTTTTTTTCTCCTTTGTGCGCTCTATAATGCAGTCTCTTGATAAC
TTTTTGCACTGTAGGTCCGTTAAGGTTAGAAGAAGGCTACTTTGGTGTCTATTTTCTCTTCCATAAAAAA
AGCCTGACTCCACTTCCCGCGTTTACTGATTACTAGCGAAGCTGCGGGTGCATTTTTTCAAGATAAAGGC
ATCCCCGATTATATTCTATACCGATGTGGATTGCGCATACTTTGTGAACAGAAAGTGATAGCGTTGATGA
TTCTTCATTGGTCAGAAAATTATGAACGGTTTCTTCTATTTTGTCTCTATATACTACGTATAGGAAATGT
TTACATTTTCGTATTGTTTTCGATTCACTCTATGAATAGTTCTTACTACAATTTTTTTGTCTAAAGAGTA
ATACTAGAGATAAACATAAAAAATGTAGAGGTCGAGTTTAGATGCAAGTTCAAGGAGCGAAAGGTGGATG
GGTAGGTTATATAGGGATATAGCACAGAGATATATAGCAAAGAGATACTTTTGAGCAATGTTTGTGGAAG
CGGTATTCGCAATATTTTAGTAGCTCGTTACAGTCCGGTGCGTTTTTGGTTTTTTGAAAGTGCGTCTTCA
GAGCGCTTTTGGTTTTCAAAAGCGCTCTGAAGTTCCTATACTTTCTAGAGAATAGGAACTTCGGAATAGG
AACTTCAAAGCGTTTCCGAAAACGAGCGCTTCCGAAAATGCAACGCGAGCTGCGCACATACAGCTCACTG
TTCACGTCGCACCTATATCTGCGTGTTGCCTGTATATATATATACATGAGAAGAACGGCATAGTGCGTGT
TTATGCTTAAATGCGTACTTATATGCGTCTATTTATGTAGGATGAAAGGTAGTCTAGTACCTCCTGTGAT
ATTATCCCATTCCATGCGGGGTATCGTATGCTTCCTTCAGCACTACCCTTTAGCTGTTCTATATGCTGCC
ACTCCTCAATTGGATTAGTCTCATCCTTCAATGCTATCATTTCCTTTGATATTGGATCATACTAAGAAAC
CATTATTATCATGACATTAACCTATAAAAATAGGCGTATCACGAGGCCCTTTCGTCTCGCGCGTTTCGGT
GATGACGGTGAAAACCTCTGACACATGCAGCTCCCGGAGACGGTCACAGCTTGTCTGTAAGCGGATGCCG
GGAGCAGACAAGCCCGTCAGGGCGCGTCAGCGGGTGTTGGCGGGTGTCGGGGCTGGCTTAACTATGCGGC
ATCAGAGCAGATTGTACTGAGAGTGCACCATAGATCAACGACATTACTATATATATAATATAGGAAGCAT
TTAATAGAACAGCATCGTAATATATGTGTACTTTGCAGTTATGACGCCAGATGGCAGTAGTGGAAGATAT
TCTTTATTGAAAAATAGCTTGTCACCTTACGTACAATCTTGATCCGGAGCTTTTCTTTTTTTGCCGATTA
AGAATTAATTCGGTCGAAAAAAGAAAAGGAGAGGGCCAAGAGGGAGGGCATTGGTGACTATTGAGCACGT
GAGTATACGTGATTAAGCACACAAAGGCAGCTTGGAGTATGTCTGTTATTAATTTCACAGGTAGTTCTGG
TCCATTGGTGAAAGTTTGCGGCTTGCAGAGCACAGAGGCCGCAGAATGTGCTCTAGATTCCGATGCTGAC
TTGCTGGGTATTATATGTGTGCCCAATAGAAAGAGAACAATTGACCCGGTTATTGCAAGGAAAATTTCAA
GTCTTGTAAAAGCATATAAAAATAGTTCAGGCACTCCGAAATACTTGGTTGGCGTGTTTCGTAATCAACC
TAAGGAGGATGTTTTGGCTCTGGTCAATGATTACGGCATTGATATCGTCCAACTGCATGGAGATGAGTCG
TGGCAAGAATACCAAGAGTTCCTCGGTTTGCCAGTTATTAAAAGACTCGTATTTCCAAAAGACTGCAACA
TACTACTCAGTGCAGCTTCACAGAAACCTCATTCGTTTATTCCCTTGTTTGATTCAGAAGCAGGTGGGAC
AGGTGAACTTTTGGATTGGAACTCGATTTCTGACTGGGTTGGAAGGCAAGAGAGCCCCGAAAGCTTACAT
TTTATGTTAGCTGGTGGACTGACGCCAGAAAATGTTGGTGATGCGCTTAGATTAAATGGCGTTATTGGTG
TTGATGTAAGCGGAGGTGTGGAGACAAATGGTGTAAAAGACTCTAACAAAATAGCAAATTTCGTCAAAAA
TGCTAAGAAATAGGTTATTACTGAGTAGTATTTATTTAAGTATTGTTTGTGCACTTGCCGATCTATGCGG
TGTGAAATACCGCACAGATGCGTAAGGAGAAAATACCGCATCAGGAAATTGTAAGCGTTAATATTTTGTT
AAAATTCGCGTTAAATTTTTGTTAAATCAGCTCATTTTTTAACCAATAGGCCGAAATCGGCAAAATCCCT
TATAAATCAAAAGAATAGACCGAGATAGGGT
[37 nt withheld, positions 7172-7208]
AAAGAACGTGGACTCCAACGTCAAAGG
[49 nt withheld, positions 7236-7284]
T
[91 nt withheld, positions 7286-7376]
G
[124 nt withheld, positions 7378-7501]
CCATTCGCCATTCAGGCTGCGCAACTGTTGGGAAGGGCGAT
Features (pLannotate 1.2.2; 24 found; start..end, strand, type, name):
     30..734     +  promoter       ADH1 promoter: S. cerevisiae ADH1; promoter for alcohol dehydrogenase 1
    762..1202    +  CDS            GAL4 DNA binding domain: DNA binding domain of the GAL4 transcriptional activator; Saccharomyces cerevisiae GAL4 (truncated)
   1213..1231    +  promoter       T7 promoter: promoter for bacteriophage T7 RNA polymerase
   1308..1532    +  CDS            PIK-1 (fragment): PIK1_ORYSJ - Also known as PIK1-KA From Oryza sativa subsp. japonica (Rice).
   1577..1624    +  terminator     T7 terminator: transcription terminator for bacteriophage T7 RNA polymerase
   1651..1838    +  terminator     ADH1 terminator: S. cerevisiae ADH1; transcription terminator for the S. cerevisiae alcohol dehydrogenase 1 (ADH1) gene
   1886..1902    -  protein_bind   lac operator: The lac repressor binds to the lac operator to inhibit transcription in E. coli. This inhibition can be relieved by adding lactose or isopropyl-β-D-thiogalactopyranoside (IPTG). lac repressor encoded by lacI
   1910..1940    -  promoter       lac promoter: promoter for the E. coli lac operon
   1955..1976    -  protein_bind   CAP binding site: CAP binding activates transcription in the presence of cAMP. E. coli catabolite activator protein
   1989..2081    -  CDS            lacI (fragment): lac repressor; lacI; The lac repressor binds to the lac operator to inhibit transcription in E. coli. This inhibition can be relieved by adding lactose or isopropyl-β-D-thiogalactopyranoside (IPTG).
   2264..2852    -  rep_origin     ori: high-copy-number ColE1/pMB1/pBR322/pUC origin of replication
   3074..3090    +  polyA_signal   bGH poly(A) signal (fragment): bovine growth hormone polyadenylation signal
   3181..3228    -  polyA_signal   HSV TK poly(A) signal: herpes simplex virus thymidine kinase polyadenylation signal (Cole and Stacy, 1985)
   3287..3439    -  CDS            ble (fragment): BLE_KLEPN - Experimental evidence at protein level: Swiss-Prot protein existence level 1. Binding protein with a strong affinity to the bleomycin family of antibiotics. Binds to CL990; an antimitotic-antibiotic compound. From Klebsiella pneumoniae.
   3460..4254    -  CDS            NeoR/KanR: aminoglycoside phosphotransferase from Tn5; aph(3')-II (or nptII); confers resistance to neomycin, kanamycin, and G418 (Geneticin®)
   4255..4359    -  promoter       AmpR promoter: bla
   4386..5728    -  rep_origin     2μ ori: yeast 2μ plasmid origin of replication
   5796..5831    +  CDS            rop (fragment): Rop protein, which maintains plasmids at low copy number; rop
   5933..5982    +  misc_feature   bom (fragment): basis of mobility region from pBR322
   6121..6268    +  promoter       TRP1 promoter: S. cerevisiae TRP1
   6269..6943    +  CDS            TRP1: phosphoribosylanthranilate isomerase, required for tryptophan biosynthesis; S. cerevisiae TRP1; yeast auxotrophic marker
   6994..7045    +  misc_feature   bom (fragment): basis of mobility region from pBR322
   7073..7501    -  rep_origin     f1 ori (sequence partly withheld): f1 bacteriophage origin of replication; arrow indicates direction of (+) strand synthesis
   7505..29      -  CDS            lacZα (fragment) (across the origin): LacZα fragment of β-galactosidase; lacZ fragment
