[The description below was written by a language model from this plasmid's Addgene catalogue record and pLannotate feature annotations shown in this document.]
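Description:
pTL92 is a yeast two-hybrid bait plasmid built on the pGBKT7 backbone, a yeast expression shuttle vector. In E. coli it replicates from a high-copy ColE1/pUC-type origin and is selected with kanamycin through a Tn5 NeoR/KanR gene driven by the AmpR promoter. In Saccharomyces cerevisiae it is maintained episomally by the 2μ origin and selected by tryptophan prototrophy through the TRP1 marker and its own promoter. An f1 origin and assorted small backbone remnants (lac promoter/operator, lacZα, lacI, rop, bom, ble and poly(A) fragments) are also annotated but have no evident role in the assay.

The expression cassette uses the constitutive yeast ADH1 promoter to drive the GAL4 DNA-binding domain, followed by a downstream coding region and the T7 and ADH1 terminators. A T7 promoter lies between the GAL4 domain and the insert, an arrangement that typically permits in vitro transcription of the insert alone. The catalogued insert is Si514802019 from Setaria italica (foxtail millet). The annotation tool labels a roughly 225 bp stretch at the insert position as a fragment resembling rice PIK-1, which indicates sequence similarity to part of that immune receptor rather than rice origin. The record does not define the exact insert boundaries, the domain it represents or the cloning method. Fused to the GAL4 DNA-binding domain, the Setaria protein would be tested against prey fusions carrying an activation domain, with interaction reconstituting GAL4-dependent reporter activation. The associated publication concerns how a conserved blast fungus effector binds host target proteins, consistent with use of this plasmid to test effector–host protein interactions.
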