Addgene plasmid #168326: pTL92
Purpose: pGBKT7 yeast two-hybrid plasmid
Depositing lab: Sophien Kamoun. Depositing organization: Sainsbury Laboratory, Norwich. Publication: A single amino acid polymorphism in a conserved effector of the multihost blast fungus pathogen expands host-target binding spectrum. Bentham AR, Petit-Houdenot Y, Win J, Chuma I, Terauchi R, Banfield MJ, Kamoun S, Langner T. PLoS Pathog. 2021 Nov 10;17(11):e1009957. doi: 10.1371/journal.ppat.1009957. eCollection 2021 Nov. PubMed 34758051.
Backbone
  Vector backbone: pGBKT7
  Vector type: Yeast Expression
Growth in bacteria
  Bacterial resistance: Kanamycin, 50 μg/mL
  Growth temperature: 37°C
  Growth strain: DH5alpha
  Copy number: High Copy
Gene/Insert
  Gene/Insert name: Si514802019
  Species: Setaria italica
  Cloning method: Unknown
Terms and licenses: Academic/Nonprofit Terms; Industry Terms: Not Available to Industry
How to cite: pTL92 was a gift from Sophien Kamoun (Addgene plasmid # 168326 ; http://n2t.net/addgene:168326 ; RRID:Addgene_168326)
