>Addgene plasmid #168326 | pTL92 | depositor partial sequence | sequence record 326426 | insert
GAATTCAAGAAGAAAATTGTGATTAAAGTGTGCATGCCGTGTGAACGCTGCCGCACCAAAGCCCTGAAAG
TGGTGGCCCGTGCCGATGGCCTGATTAGCGTGGCCATCACCGGCGATGAAAAACTGGAAGTGGTGGGCGA
TGGTGTTGATCCTGTGTGCCTGGTGCGTTGCCTGCGCAAAAAGATCTGCTACGCCGAAATCCTGCAGGTG
GAAGAAGTGAAAGATAAAAAAGAAGAAGAGAAAAAATAAGGATCC
